Addgene plasmid #146615: pAc5.1B-lambdaN-HA-DmNot1_1147-2505_I
Purpose: Insect Expression of DmNot1_1147-2505
Depositing lab: Elisa Izaurralde. Depositing organization: Max Planck Institute for Developmental Biology. Publication: NOT10 and C2orf29/NOT11 form a conserved module of the CCR4-NOT complex that docks onto the NOT1 N-terminal domain. Bawankar P, Loh B, Wohlbold L, Schmidt S, Izaurralde E. RNA Biol. 2013 Feb;10(2):228-44. doi: 10.4161/rna.23018. Epub 2013 Jan 9. PubMed 23303381.
Backbone
  Vector backbone: Unknown
  Vector type: Insect Expression
Growth in bacteria
  Bacterial resistance: Ampicillin, 100 μg/mL
  Growth temperature: 37°C
  Growth strain: DH5alpha
  Copy number: Low Copy
Gene/Insert
  Gene/Insert name: DmNot1_1147-2505
  Species: D. melanogaster (fly)
  Mutation: 4 silent and one non silent mutation G1999S compared to the sequence given by NCBI:NM_001103772.2
  Entrez Gene: Not1 (a.k.a. Dmel_CG34407, CG1874, CG1884, CG34407, Dmel\CG34407, Dmel_CG1874, Dmel_CG1884, NOT, NOT1, anon-EST:Liang-1.29, anon-WO0118547.221, clone 1.29, not1)
  Cloning method: Unknown
Terms and licenses: Academic/Nonprofit Terms; Industry Terms: Not Available to Industry
Depositor comments: Plasmids from this collection were made available to the research community and donated after the lab closed. Please note that the sequence provided by the depositing laboratory may be theoretical/predicted or based on Sanger sequencing results. There may be discrepancies between sequencing results obtained by Addgene and the depositor sequence. If an Addgene verified sequence is not available, please contact before placing your order to request that our lab fully sequence the plasmid.
How to cite: pAc5.1B-lambdaN-HA-DmNot1_1147-2505_I was a gift from Elisa Izaurralde (Addgene plasmid # 146615 ; http://n2t.net/addgene:146615 ; RRID:Addgene_146615)
