[The description below was written by a language model from this plasmid's Addgene catalogue record and pLannotate feature annotations shown in this document.]
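Description:
pAc5.1B-lambdaN-HA-DmNot1_1147-2505_I is an insect-cell expression plasmid of about 9.5 kb. The catalogue lists the backbone as unknown, although the name and the annotated parts point to a pAc5.1-type vector. It is maintained in E. coli through a ColE1/pUC-family origin and selected with ampicillin via the β-lactamase gene and its own promoter. The record describes it as low copy, even though this type of origin is usually annotated as high copy. Short fragments annotated as a tetracycline resistance gene and SV40 large T antigen appear to be non-functional backbone remnants.

Expression is driven by the Drosophila melanogaster actin 5C promoter, a strong constitutive promoter used in fly cell lines, and the transcript ends at an SV40 polyadenylation signal. The open reading frame begins with a short fragment of the bacteriophage lambda N protein, followed by an HA epitope (annotated as a partial match to 3xHA). It then encodes residues 1147–2505 of Drosophila Not1, the scaffold subunit of the CCR4-NOT deadenylase complex. The annotation tool labelled this region by homology to human CNOT1, but the record gives the species as fly. The insert carries four silent changes and one amino-acid substitution, G1999S, relative to the reference transcript. A vector-derived V5 tag lies downstream of the insert, but the record does not say whether it is translated in frame.

The lambda N peptide binds boxB RNA hairpins, so fusions of this kind are generally used to tether a protein to a boxB-containing reporter mRNA and measure its effect on translation or stability. The HA tag allows detection or immunoprecipitation. The record itself states only insect expression of this Not1 fragment, in work on CCR4-NOT complex architecture.
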