Features (pLannotate 1.2.2; 11 found; start..end, strand, type, name):
     56..2568    +  promoter       Ac5 promoter: Drosophila melanogaster actin 5C promoter
   2588..2653    +  CDS            N (fragment): REGN_LAMBD - Experimental evidence at protein level: Swiss-Prot protein existence level 1. Plays a role as a transcriptional antitermination factor that allows the virus to initiate its lytic phase. Activates expression of the delayed viral early genes by modifying host RNA polymerase (RNAP) into a form that is resistant to termination signals. This antitermination function requires the host NusA protein which serves to stabilize the interaction between antitermination protein N and host RNA polymerase. From Escherichia phage lambda (Bacteriophage lambda).
   2678..2704    +  CDS            3xHA (fragment): three tandem HA epitope tags
   2735..6781    +  CDS            CNOT1 (fragment): CNOT1_HUMAN - Also known as CDC39, KIAA1007, NOT1. Experimental evidence at protein level: Swiss-Prot protein existence level 1. Scaffolding component of the CCR4-NOT complex which is one of the major cellular mRNA deadenylases and is linked to various cellular processes including bulk mRNA degradation, miRNA-mediated repression, translational repression during translational initiation and general transcription regulation. Additional complex functions may be a consequence of its influence on mRNA expression. Its scaffolding function implies its interaction with the catalytic complex module and
   6828..6869    +  CDS            V5 tag: epitope tag from simian virus 5
   6969..7103    -  polyA_signal   SV40 poly(A) signal: SV40 polyadenylation signal
   7126..7210    -  CDS            large T antigen (fragment): large T antigen from SV40 (simian virus 40)
   7211..7681    +  CDS            TcR (fragment): tetracycline efflux protein; tet; confers resistance to tetracycline
   7725..8313    -  rep_origin     ori: high-copy-number ColE1/pMB1/pBR322/pUC origin of replication
   8484..9344    -  CDS            AmpR: β-lactamase; bla; confers resistance to ampicillin, carbenicillin, and related antibiotics
   9345..9449    -  promoter       AmpR promoter: bla
>Addgene plasmid #146615 | pAc5.1B-lambdaN-HA-DmNot1_1147-2505_I | depositor full sequence | sequence record 289061 | Full Sequence
CTTCAAGGAATTAATTCTATATTCTAAAAACACAAATGATACTTCTAAAAAAAATCATGAATGGCATCAA
CTCTGAATCAAATCTTTGCAGATGCACCTACTTCTCATTTCCACTGTCACATCATTTTTCCAGATCTCGC
TGCCTGTTATGTGGCCCACAAACCAAGACACGTTTTATGGCCATTAAAGCTGGCTGATCGTCGCCAAACA
CCAAATACATATCAATATGTACATTCGAGAAAGAAGCGATCAAAGAAGCGTCTTCGGGCGAGTAGGAGAA
TGCGGAGGAGAAGGAGAACGAGCTGATCTAGTATCTCTCCACAATCCAATGCCAACTGACCAACTGGCCA
TATTCGGAGCAATTTGAAGCCAATTTCCATCGCCTGGCGATCGCTCCATTCTTGGCTATATGTTTTTCAC
CGTTCCCGGGGCCATTTTCAAAGACTCGTCGGTAAGATAAGATTGTGTCACTCGCTGTCTCTCTTCATTT
GTCGAAGAATGCTGAGGAATTTCGCGATGACGTCGGCGAGTATTTTGAAGAATGAGAATAATTTGTATTT
ATACGAAAATCAGTTAGTGGAATTTTCTACAAAAACATGTTATCTATAGATAATTTTGTTGCAAAATATG
TTGACTATGACAAAGATTGTATGTATATACCTTTAATGTATTCTCATTTTCTTATGTATTTATAATGGCA
ATGATGATACTGATGATATTTTAAGATGATGCCAGACCACAGGCTGATTTCTGCGTCTTTTGCCGAACGC
AGTGCATGTGCGGTTGTTGTTTTTTGGAATAGTTTCAATTTTCGGACTGTCCGCTTTGATTTCAGTTTCT
TGGCTTATTCAAAAAGCAAAGTAAAGCCAAAAAAGCGAGATGGCAATACCAAATGCGGCAAAACGGTAGT
GGAAGGAAAGGGGTGCGGGGCAGCGGAAGGAAGGGTGGGGCGGGGCGTGGCGGGGTCTGTGGCTGGGCGC
GACGTCACCGACGTTGGAGCCACTCCTTTGACCATGTGTGCGTGTGTGTATTATTCGTGTCTCGCCACTC
GCCGGTTGTTTTTTTCTTTTTATCTCGCTCTCTCTAGCGCCATCTCGTACGCATGCTCAACGCACCGCAT
GTTGCCGTGTCCTTTATGCGTCATTTTGGCTCGAAATAGGCAATTATTTAAACAAAGATTAGTCAACGAA
AACGCTAAAATAAATAAGTCTACAATATGGTTACTTATTGCCATGTGTGTGCAGCCAACGATAGCAACAA
AAGCAACAACACAGTGGCTTTCCCTCTTTCACTTTTTGTTTGCAAGCGCGTGCGAGCAAGACGGCACGAC
CGGCAAACGCAATTACGCTGACAAAGAGCAGACGAAGTTTTGGCCGAAAAACATCAAGGCGCCTGATACG
AATGCATTTGCAATAACAATTGCGATATTTAATATTGTTTATGAAGCTGTTTGACTTCAAAACACACAAA
AAAAAAAATAAAACAAATTATTTGAAAGAGAATTAGGAATCGGACAGCTTATCGTTACGGGCTAACAGCA
CACCGAGACGAAATAGCTTACCTGACGTCACAGCCTCTGGAAGAACTGCCGCCAAGCAGAGAGAGAGAGA
AAAAGAGGGAGAGCAGCTTAGACCGCATGTGCTTGTGTGTGAGGCGTCTCTCTCTTCGTCTCCTGTTTGC
GCAAACGCATAGACTGCACTGAGAAAATCGATTACCTATTTTTTATGAATGAATATTTGCACTATTACTA
TTCAAAACTATTAAGATAGCAATCACATTCAATAGCCAAATACTATACCACCTGAGCGATGCAACGAAAT
GATCAATTTGAGCAAAAATGCTGCATATTTAGGACGGCATCATTATAGAAATGCTTCTTGCTGTGTACTT
TTCTCTCGTCTGGCAGCTGTTTCGCCGTTATTGTTAAAACCGGCTTAAGTTAGGTGTGTTTTCTACGACT
AGTGATGCCCCTACTAGAAGATGTGTGTTGCACAAATGTCCCTGAATAACCAATTTGAAGTGCAGATAGC
AGTAAACGTAAGCTAATATGAATATTATTTAACTGTAATGTTTTAATATCGCTGGACATTACTAATAAAC
CCACTATAAACACATGTACATATGTATGTTTTGGCATACAATGAGTAGTTGGGGAAAAAATGTGTAAAAG
CACCGTGACCATCACAGCATAAAGATAACCAGCTGAAGTATCGAATATGAGTAACCCCCAAATTGAATCA
CATGCCGCAACTGATAGGACCCATGGAAGTACACTCTTCATGGCGATATACAAGACACACACAAGCACGA
ACACCCAGTTGCGGAGGAAATTCTCCGTAAATGAAAACCCAATCGGCGAACAATTCATACCCATATATGG
TAAAAGTTTTGAACGCGACTTGAGAGCGGAGAGCATTGCGGCTGATAAGGTTTTAGCGCTAAGCGGGCTT
TATAAAACGGGCTGCGGGACCAGTTTTCATATCACTACCGTTTGAGTTCTTGTGCTGTGTGGATACTCCT
CCCGACACAAAGCCGCTCCATCAGCCAGCAGTCGTCTAATCCAGAGACCCCGGATCGGGGTACCAACATG
GACGCACAAACACGACGACGTGAGCGTCGCGCTGAGAAACAAGCTCAATGGAAAGCTGCAAACGGTGGAT
CTCCTCCACATATGGCTTACCCATACGATGTTCCAGATTACGCTCCTCCAAGCTTAATTAAGATGGTGAC
TGTGCCACCAGAGCCTGTGCAGGACAAAACTGCCTTTATTTTCAACAACTTGAGCCAGCTGAACATACCG
CAGAAGTGCGATGAGATAAAGGAGATTATGACCAAGGAGTATTGGCCGTGGCTAGCGCAATATCTGGTCC
TCAAACGCGCATCAATGGAGTTCAACTTCCACACACTATATTACAACTTTTTGGATGCCCTTAAAAACGG
CGAGATCAACCGATTCGTAACCAAAGAGACCCTACGCAACATCAAGGTACTCTTGCGCTCCGATAAGGGA
GTTATTAATTTCTCCGATCGAAGTCTGTTGAAGAACCTCGGACACTGGTTGGGCATGATGACCTTAGGTC
GCAATCGCCCCATCCTGCAGTTGGATCTGGATCTTAAATCCCTTTTGGCTGAGGCTTACCACAAGGGCCA
GCAGGAACTGCTTTTTGTGGTTCCTTTCGTAGCCAAGATCCTTGAGTCATCCGCCAAGTCTCGCATCTTC
CGATCGCCCAATCCATGGACAATGGGTATCATGTACGTGCTTGCTGAGCTTCACCAGGAGCCAGACCTTA
AGCTGAACCTGAAGTTTGAAATCGAAGTACTCTGCAAAACACTTAATCTGGAGTTGGCCAAGTTGCGACA
AGTGATCTACCTGAAGGATCCCAATCGAACTCACCGGATTGAAGAGCAGATGTCGCAACCAAAACCGAAA
CAACTTGAGCCAGTGGCTTCTGCGCCAGCTCTACCGCGTGAACAGCAATCCCCGGCACAACCTCCGCCAC
CACCACAACAGCAGCAACCACCGCAGCAGCAGGTACCTCCACCGCCATCCTCTGCGGACGTGGACGCCCA
AAATGCGGCCGCTATGATGATGGCAGCGGGCGGAGCTAATAGTACTCCTGGATCGGTATCTTCGCCCAAT
CTACCCACCGATTCCAGCCAGGTGGCACTACCGCCACCAGAGCCGCGCTATTCATACGTGGACGTAAACG
TGAGCAACTTCCAGCTTATTGGTCAGCAGTTGGTACTGCCACCCAATACTCCGTTCCTGCACGCCAATCC
CGGAATCAAACACATGGTCGTCAACGCCGTGGAGCGCACGATAACCGACTGGTTGCAGCCTATTGTGGAC
CGAAGCATCCGCATTGCCTGTGCCACCACCGAGCAGATCATCCGCAAGGACTTCGCCCTGGATGCTGACG
AGAACCGAATGCGCACTGCCGCTCATCAGATGGTACGAAACCTTGCCGCCGGCATGGCCATGATTACCGG
TAAGGATGAGATAGCGCGTGCTATTAGCCAGAATCTGCACAAGGCCTTGCTGTCGGGTCTAAATGGGATG
CCCAGCATGGCTGAGATCCAAGCTGCTGCTATGCAGTTAGCCAGCGAAAATGTTGAGCTAGTTTGCGCTT
TCATTCAGAAAACATCTGCTGAAAAGGCAGCCGCAGAGATCGATAGGCGTCTAAGCACCGATTTCGAGAC
CAGAAAAATTGCTCGTGAAGAGGGCAACCGCTTTGTGGACGCCCAGATCCTCACCTATCAACAGGAGCGT
CTTCCAGAAGCAGTGCGCATCAAGGTGGGCGCGGCTCCAGCTACACTTTATGCTGTGTACTCGGAGTTCG
CTAGAAGCATACCTGGCTTCCAGCAGATGAGCGATCGCGATATTGCCCTGTTTGTGCCCAAGCCGACGGA
TTTGTCTCAGCCAAATGTGTTTGCTAATGATGATAGCATGGTATACGGGGAACTGGCTAGCAAAATGGAG
GCCTTCATGAACACGGCAATCGGAGTGCCGACACTCCAGATCCAGGCTAGCAAGATGCACATGCTACTCA
ACGCCCTGATAGCGACGCGTCGACTGCGTGACCAAGAGTCTGCCTTTAATCTGCTGACCCGCGCGGTCGA
GGGTTTGACCGAAGGATTGGTCAATATGCATGAAAACATGGAGCAAATGAAGATGTACCAAAACATCCAT
CTCCGTATCCTTGGCTTGCTGAACAACAGTTTCGGTGCTCCAAACACAGAGCGAGCGGTAACAAAGTGTT
TCTTCGATATCCGAGAGGAGGTGCGATATAACGTGGAGGCAGCTCGCGCTTTGATTACGTCGCACTTTGT
CAATCTGAATCAGTTTGACGGAATGCTACGCGACTGCATGGACAACGGAAACAATTATGTGGCCATATCG
TTCGGTATCGCACTGCTGGAGCGCCTCATCATGGACGATCGAGTGATTAATATTGTTTCGGACAACGAAT
TCATGGCAACTGTTGAGCTGCTAGGTAGGCTCACTCAGCATCGCCATCGGTATCCAGAATGCATTGTGAA
TGCTATTGATACGCTCTGGAGCGGAAACTTTAACTCGAGCAGCGACTACAGCCCGTTCAACGGCAATGAT
CGTTACTTGTCGGGAGCCTCCCATTACATCCACTCCGGCATGCATCACGTAAGGTCATGCGATACAGATG
ATCCGCCGGGCTTACAAGAGAAGACGGAGTTTCTGCTTAAGGATTGGGTTGCACTGTACACGCAACAGAA
CCAGCAGTCAACGCGCGATGCACGCAACTTCAGTGCATTTGTTCAGAAGATGAACACATATGGTATCCTG
AAAACGGACGACTTGATCACCCGTTTTTTCCGCCAGGCCACACACATTTGCACGGATGTGGTGTACAGAA
TGTTCGCCGAGCCGAGTTTACCAATCAACCAGGCCAAAAACAAGATATTCCAGTGGATCGATGCGTTCGT
CCATCTGATTGCAATGCTCGTGCGACACTCAGGCGAAGCAGGTAATCCAACCACCAAGATCAACCTGTTA
AACAAGGTGCTGGGCATTGTGCTGGGAACGCTGATTAAGGACCATGAGATGCGTGGCGTTAGCTTCCAGC
AGGTTGGCTACCATCGCTTCTTCATGATGCTGTTCATGGAGCTGTGCACGGCCGATGTGATTCTCGAGTC
CCTGATGCACAGTATTGTGTCGGCCTTCGCCTACACATATCACTTGTTGAATCCCAGCGTGGCTCCGGGA
TTCTGCTTTGCTTGGTTGGAGCTCATTTCGCATCGCGTCTTCCTGGGCCGCATCCTGGTCCAAATTCCCG
GGCAAAAGGGCTGGCCACTTTACGCTCAGTTGCTGCAGGACCTTTTTAAATATCTTGCGCCCTTCTTACG
CAACACTGAGCTCGGCAAACCAGTCCAGCTTTTGTACAAGGGGACGCTACGTGTTCTGCTCGTTCTGCTT
CACGACTTCCCGGAGTTCTTGTGCGACTATCATTTTGGGTTCTGTGACACCATCCCGCCCAATTGCGTCC
AGATGCGTAACATCATCCTGTCGGCGTTTCCGCGCAACATGCGCTTGCCCGATCCCTTCACGCCCAACCT
AAAAGTGGACATGCTGTCGGACAGTAGTAATGCGCCTAAGGTGCTCAGTAGCTACATTATGAACATCCAG
CCCGCGAACTTTAAGAAGGATTTGGACTCGTACCTCAAGGCCCGGGCGCCAGTTACTTTTCTATCGGAAT
TACGTGGTCACTTGCAGGTGACAAGCGAGCCAGGAACTCGTTACAACATGGCGCTGATGAATGCTCTGGT
CATGTATGTGGGAACTCAGGCGATTGCTTTGATCAGAAACAAAAACTTTGTGCCCAACACCTCGAACATA
GCACACAGCGCCCACATGGATATCTTCCAGAATCTTGCTGTTGACTTGGATACGGAGGGTCGCTATCTGT
TCTTGAATGCGATTGCGAACCAGTTGCGCTATCCCAACAGCCACACGCACTACTTCAGCTGTGCGGTGCT
GCATCTGTTTGCCGAGGCCAACTCGGAGGCAATTCAGGAGCAGATCACTCGCGTACTTCTGGAACGATTG
ATCGTGAACCGCCCGCATCCTTGGGGACTGTTGATCACTTTTATTGAGCTGATCAAAAATCCCATCTACA
AGTTCTGGGACCATGACTTTGTGCACTGTGCGCCAGAGATCACCAAGCTCTTTGAATCGGTGGCCCGTTC
CTGTCTGGCCAAGTCGAACGTCACCCAGCAGTTGAACATGCCCGTCGTCGATGGCGAGGGCCAGGAGGTA
GCCACCATCAACTGATCTAGAGGGCCCGCGGTTCGAAGGTAAGCCTATCCCTAACCCTCTCCTCGGTCTC
GATTCTACGCGTACCGGTCATCATCACCATCACCATTGAGTTTAAACCCGCTGATCAGCCTCGACTGTGC
CTTCTAAGGCCTGAGCTCGCTGATCAGCCTCGATCGAGGATCCAGACATGATAAGATACATTGATGAGTT
TGGACAAACCACAACTAGAATGCAGTGAAAAAAATGCTTTATTTGTGAAATTTGTGATGCTATTGCTTTA
TTTGTAACCATTATAAGCTGCAATAAACAAGTTAACAACAACAATTGCATTCATTTTATGTTTCAGGTTC
AGGGGGAGGTGTGGGAGGTTTTTTAAAGCAAGTAAAACCTCTACAAATGTGGTATGGCTGATTATGATCA
GTCGACCGATGCCCTTGAGAGCCTTCAACCCAGTCAGCTCCTTCCGGTGGGCGCGGGGCATGACTATCGT
CGCCGCACTTATGACTGTCTTCTTTATCATGCAACTCGTAGGACAGGTGCCGGCAGCGCTCTGGGTCATT
TTCGGCGAGGACCGCTTTCGCTGGAGCGCGACGATGATCGGCCTGTCGCTTGCGGTATTCGGAATCTTGC
ACGCCCTCGCTCAAGCCTTCGTCACTGGTCCCGCCACCAAACGTTTCGGCGAGAAGCAGGCCATTATCGC
CGGCATGGCGGCCGACGCGCTGGGCTACGTCTTGCTGGCGTTCGCGACGCGAGGCTGGATGGCCTTCCCC
ATTATGATTCTTCTCGCTTCCGGCGGCATCGGGATGCCCGCGTTGCAGGCCATGCTGTCCAGGCAGGTAG
ATGACGACCATCAGGGACAGCTTCAAGGATCGCTCGCGGCTCTTACCAGCCAGCAAAAGGCCAGGAACCG
TAAAAAGGCCGCGTTGCTGGCGTTTTTCCATAGGCTCCGCCCCCCTGACGAGCATCACAAAAATCGACGC
TCAAGTCAGAGGTGGCGAAACCCGACAGGACTATAAAGATACCAGGCGTTTCCCCCTGGAAGCTCCCTCG
TGCGCTCTCCTGTTCCGACCCTGCCGCTTACCGGATACCTGTCCGCCTTTCTCCCTTCGGGAAGCGTGGC
GCTTTCTCAATGCTCACGCTGTAGGTATCTCAGTTCGGTGTAGGTCGTTCGCTCCAAGCTGGGCTGTGTG
CACGAACCCCCCGTTCAGCCCGACCGCTGCGCCTTATCCGGTAACTATCGTCTTGAGTCCAACCCGGTAA
GACACGACTTATCGCCACTGGCAGCAGCCACTGGTAACAGGATTAGCAGAGCGAGGTATGTAGGCGGTGC
TACAGAGTTCTTGAAGTGGTGGCCTAACTACGGCTACACTAGAAGGACAGTATTTGGTATCTGCGCTCTG
CTGAAGCCAGTTACCTTCGGAAAAAGAGTTGGTAGCTCTTGATCCGGCAAACAAACCACCGCTGGTAGCG
GTGGTTTTTTTGTTTGCAAGCAGCAGATTACGCGCAGAAAAAAAGGATCTCAAGAAGATCCTTTGATCTT
TTCTACGGGGTCTGACGCTCAGTGGAACGAAAACTCACGTTAAGGGATTTTGGTCATGAGATTATCAAAA
AGGATCTTCACCTAGATCCTTTTAAATTAAAAATGAAGTTTTAAATCAATCTAAAGTATATATGAGTAAA
CTTGGTCTGACAGTTACCAATGCTTAATCAGTGAGGCACCTATCTCAGCGATCTGTCTATTTCGTTCATC
CATAGTTGCCTGACTCCCCGTCGTGTAGATAACTACGATACGGGAGGGCTTACCATCTGGCCCCAGTGCT
GCAATGATACCGCGAGACCCACGCTCACCGGCTCCAGATTTATCAGCAATAAACCAGCCAGCCGGAAGGG
CCGAGCGCAGAAGTGGTCCTGCAACTTTATCCGCCTCCATCCAGTCTATTAATTGTTGCCGGGAAGCTAG
AGTAAGTAGTTCGCCAGTTAATAGTTTGCGCAACGTTGTTGCCATTGCTGCAGGCATCGTGGTGTCACGC
TCGTCGTTTGGTATGGCTTCATTCAGCTCCGGTTCCCAACGATCAAGGCGAGTTACATGATCCCCCATGT
TGTGCAAAAAAGCGGTTAGCTCCTTCGGTCCTCCGATCGTTGTCAGAAGTAAGTTGGCCGCAGTGTTATC
ACTCATGGTTATGGCAGCACTGCATAATTCTCTTACTGTCATGCCATCCGTAAGATGCTTTTCTGTGACT
GGTGAGTACTCAACCAAGTCATTCTGAGAATAGTGTATGCGGCGACCGAGTTGCTCTTGCCCGGCGTCAA
CACGGGATAATACCGCGCCACATAGCAGAACTTTAAAAGTGCTCATCATTGGAAAACGTTCTTCGGGGCG
AAAACTCTCAAGGATCTTACCGCTGTTGAGATCCAGTTCGATGTAACCCACTCGTGCACCCAACTGATCT
TCAGCATCTTTTACTTTCACCAGCGTTTCTGGGTGAGCAAAAACAGGAAGGCAAAATGCCGCAAAAAAGG
GAATAAGGGCGACACGGAAATGTTGAATACTCATACTCTTCCTTTTTCAATATTATTGAAGCATTTATCA
GGGTTATTGTCTCATGAGCGGATACATATTTGAATGTATTTAGAAAAATAAACAAATAGGGGTTCCGCGC
ACATTTCCCCGAAAAGTGCCACCTGACGTCTAAGAAACCATTATTATCATGACATTAACCTATAAAAATA
GGCGTATCACGAGGCCCTTTCGT
